>Addgene plasmid #100703 | YCe3766 HC_Kan_3'-LTR_p10 | addgene full sequence | sequence record 192928 | Addgene NGS Result
GATTGCAGTCCAGTTACGCTGGAGTCTGAGGCTCGTCCTGAATGATATCAAGCTTGAATTCGTACGTCTC
GTGCTTTAAGTCGACAATCAACCTCTGGATTACAAAATTTGTGAAAGATTGACTGGTATTCTTAACTATG
TTGCTCCTTTTACGCTATGTGGATACGCTGCTTTAATGCCTTTGTATCATGCTATTGCTTCCCGTATGGC
TTTCATTTTCTCCTCCTTGTATAAATCCTGGTTGCTGTCTCTTTATGAGGAGTTGTGGCCCGTTGTCAGG
CAACGTGGCGTGGTGTGCACTGTGTTTGCTGACGCAACCCCCACTGGTTGGGGCATTGCCACCACCTGTC
AGCTCCTTTCCGGGACTTTCGCTTTCCCCCTCCCTATTGCCACGGCGGAACTCATCGCCGCCTGCCTTGC
CCGCTGCTGGACAGGGGCTCGGCTGTTGGGCACTGACAATTCCGTGGTGTTGTCGGGGAAATCATCGTCC
TTTCCTTGGCTGCTCGCCTGTGTTGCCACCTGGATTCTGCGCGGGACGTCCTTCTGCTACGTCCCTTCGG
CCCTCAATCCAGCGGACCTTCCTTCCCGCGGCCTGCTGCCGGCTCTGCGGCCTCTTCCGCGTCTTCGCCT
TCGCCCTCAGACGAGTCGGATCTCCCTTTGGGCCGCCTCCCCGCGTCGACTTTAAGACCAATGACTTACA
AGGCAGCTGTAGATCTTAGCCACTTTTTAAAAGAAAAGGGGGGACTGGAAGGGCTAATTCACTCCCAACG
AAGACAAGATCTGCTTTTTGCTTGTACTGGGTCTCTCTGGTTAGACCAGATCTGAGCCTGGGAGCTCTCT
GGCTAACTAGGGAACCCACTGCTTAAGCCTCAATAAAGCTTGCCTTGAGTGCTTCAAGTAGTGTGTGCCC
GTCTGTTGTGTGACTCTGGTAACTAGAGATCCCTCAGACCTTTTAGTCAGTGTGGAAAATCTCTAGCAGG
GCCCGTTTAAACCCGCGGTACGAGACGGACGAATTCTCTAGATATCGCTCAATACTGACCATTTAAATCA
TACCTGACCTCCATAGCAGAAAGTCAAAAGCCTCCGACCGGAGGCTTTTGACTTGATCGGCACGTAAGAG
GTTCCAACTTTCACCATAATGAAATAAGATCACTACCGGGCGTATTTTTTGAGTTATCGAGATTTTCAGG
AGCTAAGGAAGCTAAAATGAGCCATATTCAACGGGAAACGTCTTGCTCGAGGCCGCGATTAAATTCCAAC
ATGGATGCTGATTTATATGGGTATAAATGGGCTCGCGATAATGTCGGGCAATCAGGTGCGACAATCTATC
GATTGTATGGGAAGCCCGATGCGCCAGAGTTGTTTCTGAAACATGGCAAAGGTAGCGTTGCCAATGATGT
TACAGATGAGATGGTCAGGCTAAACTGGCTGACGGAATTTATGCCTCTTCCGACCATCAAGCATTTTATC
CGTACTCCTGATGATGCATGGTTACTCACCACTGCGATCCCAGGGAAAACAGCATTCCAGGTATTAGAAG
AATATCCTGATTCAGGTGAAAATATTGTTGATGCGCTGGCAGTGTTCCTGCGCCGGTTGCATTCGATTCC
TGTTTGTAATTGTCCTTTTAACGGCGATCGCGTATTTCGTCTCGCTCAGGCGCAATCACGAATGAATAAC
GGTTTGGTTGGTGCGAGTGATTTTGATGACGAGCGTAATGGCTGGCCTGTTGAACAAGTCTGGAAAGAAA
TGCATAAGCTTTTGCCATTCTCACCGGATTCAGTCGTCACTCATGGTGATTTCTCACTTGATAACCTTAT
TTTTGACGAGGGGAAATTAATAGGTTGTATTGATGTTGGACGAGTCGGAATCGCAGACCGATACCAGGAT
CTTGCCATCCTATGGAACTGCCTCGGTGAGTTTTCTCCTTCATTACAGAAACGGCTTTTTCAAAAATATG
GTATTGATAATCCTGATATGAATAAATTGCAGTTTCACTTGATGCTCGATGAGTTTTTCTGAGGGCCCAA
ATGTAATCACCTGGCTCACCTTCGGGTGGGCCTTTCTGCGTTGCTGGCGTTTTTCCATAGGCTCCGCCCC
CCTGACGAGCATCACAAAAATCGATGCTCAAGTCAGAGGTGGCGAAACCCGACAGGACTATAAAGATACC
AGGCGTTTCCCCCTGGAAGCTCCCTCGTGCGCTCTCCTGTTCCGACCCTGCCGCTTACCGGATACCTGTC
CGCCTTTCTCCCTTCGGGAAGCGTGGCGCTTTCTCATAGCTCACGCTGTAGGTATCTCAGTTCGGTGTAG
GTCGTTCGCTCCAAGCTGGGCTGTGTGCACGAACCCCCCGTTCAGCCCGACCGCTGCGCCTTATCCGGTA
ACTATCGTCTTGAGTCCAACCCGGTAAGACACGACTTATCGCCACTGGCAGCAGCCACTGGTAACAGGAT
TAGCAGAGCGAGGTATGTAGGCGGTGCTACAGAGTTCTTGAAGTGGTGGCCTAACTACGGCTACACTAGA
AGAACAGTATTTGGTATCTGCGCTCTGCTGAAGCCAGTTACCTCGGAAAAAGAGTTGGTAGCTCTTGATC
CGGCAAACAAACCACCGCTGGTAGCGGTGGTTTTTTTGTTTGCAAGCAGCAGATTACGCGCAGAAAAAAA
GGATCTCAAGAAGATCCTTTGATTTTCTACCGAAGAAAGGCCCACCCGTGAAGGTGAGCCAGTGAGTT
Features (pLannotate 1.2.2; 9 found; start..end, strand, type, name):
     86..674     +  misc_feature   WPRE: woodchuck hepatitis virus posttranscriptional regulatory element
    725..744     +  misc_feature   cPPT/CTS (fragment): central polypurine tract and central termination sequence of HIV-1
    746..978     +  LTR            3' LTR (ΔU3): self-inactivating 3' long terminal repeat (LTR) from HIV-1
   1072..1103    +  terminator     tonB terminator: bidirectional E. coli tonB-P14 transcription terminator
   1104..1206    +  promoter       cat promoter: promoter of the E. coli cat gene encoding chloramphenicol acetyltransferase
   1207..2020    +  CDS            KanR (fragment): aminoglycoside phosphotransferase; aph(3')-Ia; confers resistance to kanamycin in bacteria or G418 (Geneticin®) in eukaryotes
   2043..2070    +  terminator     T7Te terminator: phage T7 early transcription terminator
   2082..2669    -  rep_origin     ori: high-copy-number ColE1/pMB1/pBR322/pUC origin of replication
   2691..2720    -  terminator     T3Te terminator: phage T3 early transcription terminator
