[The description below was written by a language model from this plasmid's Addgene catalogue record and pLannotate feature annotations shown in this document.]
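Description:
YCe3766 HC_Kan_3'-LTR_p10 is a small (about 2.7 kb) synthetic-biology part plasmid from the EMMA (Extensible Mammalian Modular Assembly) toolkit, built in the pSMART HC_Kan backbone. It is not an expression vector in its own right. It stores a single standardised DNA part, assigned to position 10 of the EMMA assembly scheme under the functional category "Long Terminal Repeat". It replicates in E. coli from a high-copy ColE1/pUC-type origin and is selected with kanamycin through an aph(3')-Ia aminoglycoside phosphotransferase gene, which the annotation places downstream of a cat promoter. The tonB, T7Te and T3Te transcription terminators flank the backbone elements, a typical pSMART design that insulates the cloned insert from transcription reading in or out of the vector.

The stored part combines two elements used at the 3' end of lentiviral transfer vectors. The first is the woodchuck hepatitis virus posttranscriptional regulatory element (WPRE), which the depositor notes stabilises the RNA and which is generally used to increase transgene expression. It is followed by the HIV-1 self-inactivating 3' LTR with the U3 deletion. During reverse transcription this deletion is copied to the 5' LTR, so the integrated provirus lacks LTR promoter activity, and the LTR also supplies the signals for 3' end processing of the viral transcript. A 20-nt match annotated as a cPPT/CTS fragment lies immediately upstream of the LTR; this most likely corresponds to the native 3' polypurine tract rather than a functional central element. The part is intended to be combined with other EMMA position parts to build lentiviral expression vectors for mammalian cells. The record does not state the cloning sites or the enzymes used for assembly.
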