Addgene plasmid #100703: YCe3766 HC_Kan_3'-LTR_p10
Purpose: part designed to occupy position 10 of EMMA. Functional category: Long Terminal Repeat
Depositing lab: Yizhi Cai. Depositing organization: University of Edinburgh. Publication: EMMA: An Extensible Mammalian Modular Assembly Toolkit for the Rapid Design and Production of Diverse Expression Vectors. Martella A, Matjusaitis M, Auxillos J, Pollard SM, Cai Y. ACS Synth Biol. 2017 Apr 24. doi: 10.1021/acssynbio.7b00016. PubMed 28418644.
Backbone
  Vector backbone: pSMART HC_Kan
  Vector type: Synthetic Biology
Growth in bacteria
  Bacterial resistance: Kanamycin, 50 μg/mL
  Growth temperature: 37°C
  Growth strain: DH5alpha
  Copy number: High Copy
Gene/Insert
  Gene/Insert name: Lentiviral 3' LTR
  Cloning method: Restriction Enzyme; 5′ cloning site Unknown (unknown if destroyed); 3′ cloning site Unknown (unknown if destroyed)
Terms and licenses: Academic/Nonprofit Terms; Industry Terms: Not Available to Industry
Depositor comments: 3'LTR for lentivial vectors. The 3'LTR included the�woodchuck hepatitis virus posttranscriptional regulatory element (WPRE) which stabilised the RNA, and the�self-inactivating 3' long terminal repeat (LTR) from HIV-1 (3' LTR (?U3)) IMPORT NOTES: Special character found in field(Comments)
How to cite: YCe3766 HC_Kan_3'-LTR_p10 was a gift from Yizhi Cai (Addgene plasmid # 100703 ; http://n2t.net/addgene:100703 ; RRID:Addgene_100703)
